>Addgene plasmid #91502 | pHH0103_CASK-1/1 | addgene full sequence | sequence record 192397 | Addgene NGS Result
CATGACATTAACCTATAAAAATAGGCGTATCACGAGGCCCTTTCGTCTTCAAGAATTCCCGACACCATCG
AATGGTGCAAAACCTTTCGCGGTATGGCATGATAGCGCCCGGAAGAGAGTCAATTCAGGGTGGTGAATGT
GAAACCAGTAACGTTATACGATGTCGCAGAGTATGCCGGTGTCTCTTATCAGACCGTTTCCCGCGTGGTG
AACCAGGCCAGCCACGTTTCTGCGAAAACGCGGGAAAAAGTGGAAGCGGCGATGGCGGAGCTGAATTACA
TTCCCAACCGCGTGGCACAACAACTGGCGGGCAAACAGTCGTTGCTGATTGGCGTTGCCACCTCCAGTCT
GGCCCTGCACGCGCCGTCGCAAATTGTCGCGGCGATTAAATCTCGCGCCGATCAACTGGGTGCCAGCGTG
GTGGTGTCGATGGTAGAACGAAGCGGCGTCGAAGCCTGTAAAGCGGCGGTGCACAATCTTCTCGCGCAAC
GCGTCAGTGGGCTGATCATTAACTATCCGCTGGATGACCAGGATGCCATTGCTGTGGAAGCTGCCTGCAC
TAATGTTCCGGCGTTATTTCTTGATGTCTCTGACCAGACACCCATCAACAGTATTATTTTCTCCCATGAA
GACGGTACGCGACTGGGCGTGGAGCATCTGGTCGCATTGGGTCACCAGCAAATCGCGCTGTTAGCGGGCC
CATTAAGTTCTGTCTCGGCGCGTCTGCGTCTGGCTGGCTGGCATAAATATCTCACTCGCAATCAAATTCA
GCCGATAGCGGAACGGGAAGGCGACTGGAGTGCCATGTCCGGTTTTCAACAAACCATGCAAATGCTGAAT
GAGGGCATCGTTCCCACTGCGATGCTGGTTGCCAACGATCAGATGGCGCTGGGCGCAATGCGCGCCATTA
CCGAGTCCGGGCTGCGCGTTGGTGCGGATATCTCGGTAGTGGGATACGACGATACCGAAGACAGCTCATG
TTATATCCCGCCGTTAACCACCATCAAACAGGATTTTCGCCTGCTGGGGCAAACCAGCGTGGACCGCTTG
CTGCAACTCTCTCAGGGCCAGGCGGTGAAGGGCAATCAGCTGTTGCCCGTCTCACTGGTGAAAAGAAAAA
CCACCCTGGCGCCCAATACGCAAACCGCCTCTCCCCGCGCGTTGGCCGATTCATTAATGCAGCTGGCACG
ACAGGTTTCCCGACTGGAAAGCGGGCAGTGAGCGCAACGCAATTAATGTAAGTTAGCTCACTCATTAGGC
ACAATTCTCATGTTTGACAGCTTATCATCGACTGCACGGTGCACCAATGCTTCTGGCGTCAGGCAGCCAT
CGGAAGCTGTGGTATGGCTGTGCAGGTCGTAAATCACTGCATAATTCGTGTCGCTCAAGGCGCACTCCCG
TTCTGGATAATGTTTTTTGCGCCGACATCATAACGGTTCTGGCAAATATTCTGAAATGAGCTGTTGACAA
TTAATCATCGGCTCGTATAATGTGTGGAATTGTGAGCGGATAACAATTTCACACAGGAAACAGCCAGTCC
GTTTAGGTGTTTTCACGAGCACTTCACCAACAAGGACCATAGATTATGAAAATCGAAGAACACCATCACC
ATCACCATTCCAGCGGTAAGCTTATGTCCCCTATACTAGGTTATTGGAAAATTAAGGGCCTTGTGCAACC
CACTCGACTTCTTTTGGAATATCTTGAAGAAAAATATGAAGAGCATTTGTATGAGCGCGATGAAGGTGAT
AAATGGCGAAACAAAAAGTTTGAATTGGGTTTGGAGTTTCCCAATCTTCCTTATTATATTGATGGTGATG
TTAAATTAACACAGTCTATGGCCATCATACGTTATATAGCTGACAAGCACAACATGTTGGGTGGTTGTCC
AAAAGAGCGTGCAGAGATTTCAATGCTTGAAGGAGCGGTTTTGGATATTAGATACGGTGTTTCGAGAATT
GCATATAGTAAAGACTTTGAAACTCTCAAAGTTGATTTTCTTAGCAAGCTACCTGAAATGCTGAAAATGT
TCGAAGATCGTTTATGTCATAAAACATATTTAAATGGTGATCATGTAACCCATCCTGACTTCATGTTGTA
TGACGCTCTTGATGTTGTTTTATACATGGACCCAATGTGCCTGGATGCGTTCCCAAAATTAGTTTGTTTT
AAAAAACGTATTGAAGCTATCCCACAAATTGATAAGTACTTGAAATCCAGCAAGTATATAGCATGGCCTT
TGCAGGGCTGGCAAGCCACGTTTGGTGGTGGCGACCATCCTCCAAAATCGGATCTGGAAGTTCTGTTCCA
GGGGCCCCTGTCCAGCGGTCTGGTTCCGCGTGGTTCCGGTACCGCGGCCCAGCCGGCCATGGCCCAGGGC
GCGCTGATTTATGTCCGTGCCCAGTTTGAATATGATCCGGCCAAAGATGATCTGATTCCGTGCAAAGAAG
CCGGTATTCGTTTTCGTGTTGGTGACATTATCCAGATTATCTCCAAAGATGACCATAACTGGTGGCAGGG
TAAACTGGAAAACTCCAAAAACGGTACGGCAGGTCTGATTCCATCTTCCGAACTGCAAGAATGGCGTGCG
GCCGCATA
[142 nt withheld, positions 2599-2740]
C
[98 nt withheld, positions 2742-2839]
AGTTTGTACTGGTGACGAAACTCAGTGTCTAGCTAGAGTGGC
[149 nt withheld, positions 2882-3030]
T
[41 nt withheld, positions 3032-3072]
T
[62 nt withheld, positions 3074-3135]
A
[35 nt withheld, positions 3137-3171]
CCTCCCTCAATCGGTTGAATGTCGCCCTTTTGTCTTTGGCGCTGGTAAACCATATGAA
[86 nt withheld, positions 3230-3315]
T
[54 nt withheld, positions 3317-3370]
CTAGCGCCGCCCTATACCTTGTCTGCCTCCCCGCGTTGCGTCGCGGTGCATGGAGCCGGGCCACCTCGAC
CTGAATGGAAGCCGGCGGCACCTCGCTAACGGATTCACCACTCCAAGAATTGGAGCCAATCAATTCTTGC
GGAGAACTGTGAATGCGCAAACCAACCCTTGGCAGAACATATCCATCGCGTCCGCCATCTCCAGCAGCCG
CACGCGGCGCATCTCGGGCAGCGTTGGGTCCTGGCCACGGGTGCGCATGATCGTGCTCCTGTCGTTGAGG
ACCCGGCTAGGCTGGCGGGGTTGCCTTACTGGTTAGCAGAATGAATCACCGATACGCGAGCGAACGTGAA
GCGACTGCTGCTGCAAAACGTCTGCGACCTGAGCAACAACATGAATGGTCTTCGGTTTCCGTGTTTCGTA
AAGTCTGGAAACGCGGAAGTCAGCGCCCTGCACCATTATGTTCCGGATCTGCATCGCAGGATGCTGCTGG
CTACCCTGTGGAACACCTACATCTGTATTAACGAAGCGCTGGCATTGACCCTGAGTGATTTTTCTCTGGT
CCCGCCGCATCCATACCGCCAGTTGTTTACCCTCACAACGTTCCAGTAACCGGGCATGTTCATCATCAGT
AACCCGTATCGTGAGCATCCTCTCTCGTTTCATCGGTATCATTACCCCCATGAACAGAAATCCCCCTTAC
ACGGAGGCATCAGTGACCAAACAGGAAAAAACCGCCCTTAACATGGCCCGCTTTATCAGAAGCCAGACAT
TAACGCTTCTGGAGAAACTCAACGAGCTGGACGCGGATGAACAGGCAGACATCTGTGAATCGCTTCACGA
CCACGCTGATGAGCTTTACCGCAGGATCCGCGAAATTGTAAGCGTTAATATTTTGTTAAAATTCGCGTTA
AATTTTTGTTAAATCAGCTCATTTTTTAACCAATAGGCCGAAATCGGCAAAATCCCTTATAAATCAAAAG
AATAGACCGAGATAGGGT
[37 nt withheld, positions 4369-4405]
AAAGAACGTGGACTCCAACGTCAAAGG
[49 nt withheld, positions 4433-4481]
T
[91 nt withheld, positions 4483-4573]
G
[124 nt withheld, positions 4575-4698]
CGCGGATCCTGCCTCGCGCGTTTCGGTGATGACGGTGAAAACCTCTGACACATGCAGCTCCCGGAGACGG
TCACAGCTTGTCTGTAAGCGGATGCCGGGAGCAGACAAGCCCGTCAGGGCGCGTCAGCGGGTGTTGGCGG
GTGTCGGGGCGCAGCCATGACCCAGTCACGTAGCGATAGCGGAGTGTATACTGGCTTAACTATGCGGCAT
CAGAGCAGATTGTACTGAGAGTGCACCATATGCGGTGTGAAATACCGCACAGATGCGTAAGGAGAAAATA
CCGCATCAGGCGCTCTTCCGCTTCCTCGCTCACTGACTCGCTGCGCTCGGTCGTTCGGCTGCGGCGAGCG
GTATCAGCTCACTCAAAGGCGGTAATACGGTTATCCACAGAATCAGGGGATAACGCAGGAAAGAACATGT
GAGCAAAAGGCCAGCAAAAGGCCAGGAACCGTAAAAAGGCCGCGTTGCTGGCGTTTTTCCATAGGCTCCG
CCCCCCTGACGAGCATCACAAAAATCGACGCTCAAGTCAGAGGTGGCGAAACCCGACAGGACTATAAAGA
TACCAGGGTTTCCCCCTGGAAGCTCCCTCGTGCGCTCTCCTGTTCCGACCCTGCCGCTTACCGGATACCT
GTCCGCCTTTCTCCCTTCGGGAAGCGTGGCGCTTTCTCATAGCTCACGCTGTAGGTATCTCAGTTCGGTG
TAGGTCGTTCGCTCCAAGCTGGGCTGTGTGCACGAACCCCCCGTTCAGCCCGACCGCTGCGCCTTATCCG
GTAACTATCGTCTTGAGTCCAACCCGGTAAGACACGACTTATCGCCACTGGCAGCAGCCACTGGTAACAG
GATTAGCAGAGCGAGGTATGTAGGCGGTGCTACAGAGTTCTTGAAGTGGTGGCCTAACTACGGCTACACT
AGAAGGACAGTATTTGGTATCTGCGCTCTGCTGAAGCCAGTTACCTTCGGAAAAAGAGTTGGTAGCTCTT
GATCCGGCAAACAAACCACCGCTGGTAGCGGTGGTTTTTTTGTTTGCAAGCAGCAGATTACGCGCAGAAA
AAAAGGATCTCAAGAAGATCCTTTGATCTTTTCTACGGGGTCTGACGCTCAGTGGAACGAAAACTCACGT
TAAGGGATTTTGGTCATGAGATTATCAAAAAGGATCTTCACCTAGATCCTTTTAAATTAAAAATGAAGTT
TTAAATCAATCTAAAGTATATATGAGTAAACTTGGTCTGACAGTTACCAATGCTTAATCAGTGAGGCACC
TATCTCAGCGATCTGTCTATTTCGTTCATCCATAGTTGCCTGACTCCCCGTCGTGTAGATAACTACGATA
CGGGAGGGCTTACCATCTGGCCCCAGTGCTGCAATGATACCGCGAGACCCACGCTCACCGGCTCCAGATT
TATCAGCAATAAACCAGCCAGCCGGAAGGGCCGAGCGCAGAAGTGGTCCTGCAACTTTATCCGCCTCCAT
CCAGTCTATTAATTGTTGCCGGGAAGCTAGAGTAAGTAGTTCGCCAGTTAATAGTTTGCGCAACGTTGTT
GCCATTGCTGCAGGCATCGTGGTGTCACGCTCGTCGTTTGGTATGGCTTCATTCAGCTCCGGTTCCCAAC
GATCAAGGCGAGTTACATGATCCCCCATATTGTGCAAAAAAGCGGTTAGCTCCTTCGGTCCTCCGATCGT
TGTCAGAAGTAAGTTGGCCGCAGTGTTATCACTCATGGTTATGGCAGCACTGCATAATTCTCTTACTGTC
ATGCCATCCGTAAGATGCTTTTCTGTGACTGGTGAGTACTCAACCAAGTCATTCTGAGAATAGTGTATGC
GGCGACCGAGTTGCTCTTGCCCGGCGTCAACACGGGATAATACCGCGCCACATAGCAGAACTTTAAAAGT
GCTCATCATTGGAAAACGTTCTTCGGGGCGAAAACTCTCAAGGATCTTACCGCTGTTGAGATCCAGTTCG
ATGTAACCCACTCGTGCACCCAACTGATCTTCAGCATCTTTTACTTTCACCAGCGTTTCTGGGTGAGCAA
AAACAGGAAGGCAAAATGCCGCAAAAAAGGGAATAAGGGCGACACGGAAATGTTGAATACTCATACTCTT
CCTTTTTCAATATTATTGAAGCATTTATCAGGGTTATTGTCTCATGAGCGGATACATATTTGAATGTATT
TAGAAAAATAAACAAATAGGGGTTCCGCGCACATTTCCCCGAAAAGTGCCACCTGACGTCTAAGAAACCA
TTATTAT
Features (pLannotate 1.2.2; 21 found; start..end, strand, type, name):
     61..138     +  promoter       lacIq promoter: lacI (mutant); In the lacIq allele, a single base change in the promoter boosts expression of the lacI gene about 10-fold.
    139..1221    +  CDS            lacI: lac repressor; lacI; The lac repressor binds to the lac operator to inhibit transcription in E. coli. This inhibition can be relieved by adding lactose or isopropyl-β-D-thiogalactopyranoside (IPTG).
   1234..1255    +  protein_bind   CAP binding site: CAP binding activates transcription in the presence of cAMP. E. coli catabolite activator protein
   1274..1291    +  promoter       tet promoter (fragment): E. coli promoter for tetracycline efflux protein gene
   1464..1492    +  promoter       tac promoter: strong E. coli promoter; hybrid between the trp and lac UV5 promoters
   1500..1516    +  protein_bind   lac operator: The lac repressor binds to the lac operator to inhibit transcription in E. coli. This inhibition can be relieved by adding lactose or isopropyl-β-D-thiogalactopyranoside (IPTG). lac repressor encoded by lacI
   1601..1618    +  CDS            6xHis: 6xHis affinity tag
   1634..2287    +  CDS            GST26_SCHJA: Experimental evidence at protein level: Swiss-Prot protein existence level 1. GST isoenzymes appear to play a central role in the parasite detoxification system. Other functions are also suspected including a role in increasing the solubility of haematin in the parasite gut. From Schistosoma japonicum (Blood fluke).
   2387..2596    +  CDS            MPP1 (fragment): EM55_HUMAN - Also known as DXS552E, EMP55. Experimental evidence at protein level: Swiss-Prot protein existence level 1. Essential regulator of neutrophil polarity. Regulates neutrophil polarization by regulating AKT1 phosphorylation through a mechanism that is independent of PIK3CG activity (By similarity). From Homo sapiens (Human).
   2603..2650    +  terminator     fd terminator (sequence withheld): central terminator from bacteriophage fd (Otsuka and Kunisawa, 1982)
   2655..2867    +  CDS            M13 gene III (fragment) (sequence partly withheld): pIII; III; minor coat protein
   2882..3352    +  CDS            M13 gene III (fragment) (sequence partly withheld): pIII; III; minor coat protein
   3374..3444    +  CDS            TcR (fragment): tetracycline efflux protein; tet; confers resistance to tetracycline
   3686..4066    -  CDS            YPB1_ECOLX: Protein predicted: Swiss-Prot protein existence level 4. From Escherichia coli.
   4083..4234    +  CDS            rop (fragment): Rop protein, which maintains plasmids at low copy number; rop
   4270..4698    -  rep_origin     f1 ori (sequence partly withheld): f1 bacteriophage origin of replication; arrow indicates direction of (+) strand synthesis
   4707..4746    +  CDS            rop (fragment): Rop protein, which maintains plasmids at low copy number; rop
   4848..4988    +  misc_feature   bom: basis of mobility region from pBR322
   5174..5761    -  rep_origin     ori: high-copy-number ColE1/pMB1/pBR322/pUC origin of replication
   5935..6792    -  CDS            bla: BLAT_ECOLX - Experimental evidence at protein level: Swiss-Prot protein existence level 1. TEM-type are the most prevalent beta-lactamases in enterobacteria; they hydrolyze the beta-lactam bond in susceptible beta-lactam antibiotics, thus conferring resistance to penicillins and cephalosporins. TEM-3 and TEM-4 are capable of hydrolyzing cefotaxime and ceftazidime. TEM-5 is capable of hydrolyzing ceftazidime. TEM-6 is capable of hydrolyzing ceftazidime and aztreonam. TEM-8/CAZ-2, TEM- 16/CAZ-7 and TEM-24/CAZ-6 are markedly active against ceftazidime. IRT- 4 shows resistance to beta-lactamase in
   6793..6897    -  promoter       AmpR promoter: bla
