[The description below was written by a language model from this plasmid's Addgene catalogue record and pLannotate feature annotations shown in this document.]
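Description:
pHH0103_CASK-1/1 is a bacterial expression plasmid of about 6.9 kb built on the pHH0103 backbone for producing and purifying an SH3 domain of human CASK in E. coli. It is propagated through a ColE1/pBR322-type origin with the pBR322 bom region and selected with ampicillin via the TEM beta-lactamase gene and its native promoter. The catalogue lists it as low copy. Only interrupted fragments of rop are annotated, split by an f1 phage origin that would allow single-stranded DNA production with helper phage.

The expression cassette is driven by the tac promoter with a downstream lac operator, and the plasmid carries lacI under the up-mutated lacIq promoter, so transcription is repressed until induced with IPTG. The reading frame begins with a 6xHis tag followed by Schistosoma japonicum glutathione S-transferase, giving two independent affinity handles. The 254 bp CASK-1/1 insert, cloned between SfiI and NotI sites, sits downstream as a C-terminal fusion partner. The automated annotation labels this region as a fragment of MPP1, a related human protein. This most likely reflects sequence similarity in the SH3 domain rather than a different insert, since the catalogue identifies it as CASK.

An fd terminator follows the insert, and beyond it lie fragments of M13 gene III and a remnant of the tetracycline resistance gene, suggesting the backbone derives from a phage-display phagemid. These do not appear to be part of the expressed product. The construct belongs to a collection of human SH3 domain clones used to survey the binding specificities and structures of the family.
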