Addgene plasmid #91502: pHH0103_CASK-1/1
Purpose: Protein expression and purification of human SH3 domain construct CASK-1/1
Depositing lab: Sachdev Sidhu. Depositing organization: University of Toronto. Publication: Comprehensive Analysis of the Human SH3 Domain Family Reveals a Wide Variety of Non-canonical Specificities. Teyra J, Huang H, Jain S, Guan X, Dong A, Liu Y, Tempel W, Min J, Tong Y, Kim PM, Bader GD, Sidhu SS. Structure. 2017 Oct 3;25(10):1598-1610.e3. doi: 10.1016/j.str.2017.07.017. Epub 2017 Sep 7. PubMed 28890361.
Backbone
  Vector backbone: pHH0103
  Vector type: Bacterial Expression
Growth in bacteria
  Bacterial resistance: Ampicillin, 100 μg/mL
  Growth temperature: 37°C
  Growth strain: DH5alpha
  Copy number: Low Copy
Gene/Insert
  Gene/Insert name: CASK-1/1
  Species: H. sapiens (human)
  Insert size (bp): 254
  Entrez Gene: CASK (a.k.a. CAGH39, CAMGUK, CMG, FGS4, LIN2, MICPCH, MRXSNA, TNRC8, hCASK)
  Cloning method: Restriction Enzyme; 5′ cloning site Sfi1 (unknown if destroyed); 3′ cloning site Not1 (unknown if destroyed)
Terms and licenses: Academic/Nonprofit Terms; Industry Terms: Not Available to Industry
How to cite: pHH0103_CASK-1/1 was a gift from Sachdev Sidhu (Addgene plasmid # 91502 ; http://n2t.net/addgene:91502 ; RRID:Addgene_91502)
