>Addgene plasmid #91502 | pHH0103_CASK-1/1 | depositor partial sequence | sequence record 175990 | insert sequence
GGTACCGAATTCGGATCCGCGCGCTGATTTATGTCCGTGCCCAGTTTGAATATGATCCGGCCAAAGATGA
TCTGATTCCGTGCAAAGAAGCCGGTATTCGTTTTCGTGTTGGTGACATTATCCAGATTATCTCCAAAGAT
GACCATAACTGGTGGCAGGGTAAACTGGAAAACTCCAAAAACGGTACGGCAGGTCTGATTCCATCTTCCG
AACTGCAAGAATGGCGTGCGGCCGCTAGCTAAGTCGACGAGCTC
